Addgene plasmid #120612: Smp_060570-Cd4-bio-His
Purpose: Expression of recombinant S. mansoni protein
Depositing lab: Gavin Wright. Depositing organization: Wellcome Sanger Institute. Publication: A library of cell-surface and secreted proteins from Schistosoma mansoni identifies early serological markers of infection. Cécile Crosnier, Anna V. Protasio, Gabriel Rinaldi, Shona Wilson, Matthew Berriman, Gavin J. Wright. bioRXiv 10.1101/593616.
Backbone
  Vector backbone: pTT3
  Backbone manufacturer: Yves Durocher, NRC
  Backbone size w/o insert (bp): 6686
  Vector type: Mammalian Expression
Growth in bacteria
  Bacterial resistance: Ampicillin, 100 μg/mL
  Growth temperature: 37°C
  Growth strain: DH5alpha
  Copy number: High Copy
Gene/Insert
  Gene/Insert name: Smp_060570
  Species: Schistosoma mansoni
  Insert size (bp): 1225
  Entrez Gene: Smp_060570 (a.k.a. Smp_060570)
  Promoter: CMV
  Tag / fusion protein: ratCd4(d3+4)-bio-6His (C terminal on backbone)
  Cloning method: Restriction Enzyme; 5′ cloning site NotI (not destroyed); 3′ cloning site AscI (not destroyed)
Terms and licenses: Academic/Nonprofit Terms; Industry Terms: Not Available to Industry
How to cite: Smp_060570-Cd4-bio-His was a gift from Gavin Wright (Addgene plasmid # 120612 ; http://n2t.net/addgene:120612 ; RRID:Addgene_120612)
