[The description below was written by a language model from this plasmid's Addgene catalogue record and pLannotate feature annotations shown in this document.]
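Description:
Smp_060570-Cd4-bio-His is a mammalian expression plasmid built on the pTT3 backbone and designed to produce a recombinant, soluble form of the Schistosoma mansoni protein Smp_060570. It is one member of a library of cell-surface and secreted parasite proteins used to look for early serological markers of infection. In bacteria it is maintained through a high-copy ColE1/pUC-type origin and selected with ampicillin via the β-lactamase gene. The backbone also carries the Epstein-Barr virus oriP element, which allows episomal maintenance in cells that supply EBNA1, a feature commonly exploited for high-yield transient expression. Short lac-region, tet promoter and bla fragments in the annotation appear to be backbone remnants with no role in expression.

The expression cassette is driven by the CMV enhancer and immediate early promoter. The enhancer and promoter are annotated at opposite ends of the linearised record but are contiguous on the circular plasmid. Downstream lie adenovirus-derived leader and splice sequences and a chimeric intron, which typically improve transcript processing and yield; the reverse-strand terminal protein hit within this region is most likely an annotation by-product of those adenoviral sequences. A fragment of a mouse immunoglobulin heavy chain signal sequence follows.

The roughly 1.2 kb Smp_060570 insert is cloned between preserved NotI and AscI sites and falls in the unannotated gap before the tag. It is fused at its C terminus to rat Cd4 domains 3 and 4, followed according to the record by a biotinylation ("bio") sequence and a 6xHis tag, neither of which was picked up by the automated annotation. A rabbit β-globin polyadenylation signal ends the transcript. The tag combination supports detection through the Cd4 domains, capture through the biotin tag and purification through the His tag.
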