Features (pLannotate 1.2.2; 18 found; start..end, strand, type, name):
      2..201     +  promoter       CMV promoter: human cytomegalovirus (CMV) immediate early promoter
    269..307     +  misc_feature   Ad SA (fragment): adenovirus major late transcript splice acceptor (Friedrich and Soriano, 1991)
    340..549     -  CDS            PTP (fragment): TERM_ADE02 - Experimental evidence at protein level: Swiss-Prot protein existence level 1. Protein covalently bound to the viral DNA that acts as a primer for viral genomic replication by DNA strand displacement. Assembles on the viral origin of replication in an initiation complex with viral polymerase, DBP, host NFIA and host POU2F1/OCT1. During initiation, the polymerase covalently couples the first dCTP with Ser- 580 of pTP. The terminal protein stimulates the template activity over 20 fold compared to protein-free templates. Neo-synthesized viral genomes are linked to two preterminal prot
    580..669     +  intron         chimeric intron (fragment): chimera between introns from adenovirus and immunoglobulin heavy chain genes
    688..734     +  CDS            IgH signal sequence (fragment): signal sequence from the mouse immunoglobulin heavy chain variable region
   2008..2598    +  CDS            Cd4 (fragment): CD4_RAT - Experimental evidence at protein level: Swiss-Prot protein existence level 1. Integral membrane glycoprotein that plays an essential role in the immune response and serves multiple functions in responses against both external and internal offenses. In T-cells, functions primarily as a coreceptor for MHC class II molecule:peptide complex. The antigens presented by class II peptides are derived from extracellular proteins while class I peptides are derived from cytosolic proteins. Interacts simultaneously with the T-cell receptor (TCR) and the MHC class II presented by antigen presenti
   2758..2813    +  polyA_signal   β-globin poly(A) signal: rabbit β-globin polyadenylation signal (Gil and Proudfoot, 1987)
   3327..5008    -  rep_origin     oriP (fragment): Epstein-Barr virus oriP replication origin (Yates et al., 2000)
   5135..5239    +  promoter       AmpR promoter: bla
   5240..6100    +  CDS            AmpR: β-lactamase; bla; confers resistance to ampicillin, carbenicillin, and related antibiotics
   6271..6859    +  rep_origin     ori: high-copy-number ColE1/pMB1/pBR322/pUC origin of replication
   7042..7134    +  CDS            lacI (fragment): lac repressor; lacI; The lac repressor binds to the lac operator to inhibit transcription in E. coli. This inhibition can be relieved by adding lactose or isopropyl-β-D-thiogalactopyranoside (IPTG).
   7147..7168    +  protein_bind   CAP binding site: CAP binding activates transcription in the presence of cAMP. E. coli catabolite activator protein
   7183..7213    +  promoter       lac promoter: promoter for the E. coli lac operon
   7221..7237    +  protein_bind   lac operator: The lac repressor binds to the lac operator to inhibit transcription in E. coli. This inhibition can be relieved by adding lactose or isopropyl-β-D-thiogalactopyranoside (IPTG). lac repressor encoded by lacI
   7307..7323    +  promoter       tet promoter (fragment): E. coli promoter for tetracycline efflux protein gene
   7333..7358    -  CDS            bla(M) (fragment): β-lactamase lacking the signal sequence; bla(M); allows cytosolic expression of β-lactamase
   7532..7911    +  enhancer       CMV enhancer: human cytomegalovirus immediate early enhancer
>Addgene plasmid #120612 | Smp_060570-Cd4-bio-His | addgene full sequence | sequence record 234168 | Addgene NGS Result
GTGATGCGGTTTTGGCAGTACACCAATGGGCGTGGATAGCGGTTTGACTCACGGGGATTTCCAAGTCTCC
ACCCCATTGACGTCAATGGGAGTTTGTTTTGGCACCAAAATCAACGGGACTTTCCAAAATGTCGTAATAA
CCCCGCCCCGTTGACGCAAATGGGCGGTAGGCGTGTACGGTGGGAGGTCTATATAAGCAGAGCTCGTTTA
GTGAACCGTCAGATCCTCACTCTCTTCCGCATCGCTGTCTGCGAGGGCCAGCTGTTGGGCTCGCGGTTGA
GGACAAACTCTTCGCGGTCTTTCCAGTACTCTTGGATCGGAAACCCGTCGGCCTCCGAACGGTACTCCGC
CACCGAGGGACCTGAGCGAGTCCGCATCGACCGGATCGGAAAACCTCTCGAGAAAGGCGTCTAACCAGTC
ACAGTCGCAAGGTAGGCTGAGCACCGTGGCGGGCGGCAGCGGGTGGCGGTCGGGGTTGTTTCTGGCGGAG
GTGCTGCTGATGATGTAATTAAAGTAGGCGGTCTTGAGACGGCGGATGGTCGAGGTGAGGTGTGGCAGGC
TTGAGATCCAGCTGTTGGGGTGAGTACTCCCTCTCAAAAGCGGGCATTACTTCTGCGCTAAGATTGTCAG
TTTCCAAAAACGAGGAGGATTTGATATTCACCTGGCCCGATCTGGCCATACACTTGAGTGACAATGACAT
CCACTTTGCCTTTCTCTCCACAGGTGTCCACTCCCAGGTCCAAGTTTGCCACCATGGAGTTTCAGACCCA
GGTACTCATGTCCCTGCTGCTCTGCATGTCTGGTGCGGCCGCCTACAACCCCATGAGCGAGAAGCTGGAA
AGCCTGCTGCTGAGCCTGGACAAGCTGGTGTACTACTACGAGCAGCACGTGTCCGAGTTCAACTTCGACG
GCATCTTCGGCCTGATCCCCCTGAAGGGCGCCCTGGAATCCATCACCGACGACAGCCTGTACGAGAACTA
CGAGAGAGTGAAGATCGCCCTGCTGCCCCTGATGCGGAAGCTGAAAACCCAGATCATGCGGATCAACGTG
ATCATCCGGAAGTCCGTGAAGTTCTTCAAGAAGGCCCGGGACAGCTACTACACCAAGATGGGCCGGCTGC
TGGCCCTGAAGTGGAACTTCCCCGGCCAGAACACCATGTACAGCTACCTGAGCGACCCCGAGCCCATCAG
CAGCGCCCAGAACATCAGCTCCGACGAGTGCATCATCCAGCTGCTGAACACCAACAACTACGGCACCCTG
GACTGCCACCTGAGCATGGAATGCATCCTGAAGCTGATGGACTTCAACAGCCGGGGCTACGAGCTGGCCC
ACCAGGTGCTGTACATCCTGATCAGCCACCAGGTCAACTGCACCGACAGCCTGGACGGCATGCTGAGCAA
CCTGAGCACCAGCGTGGGCAGCCTGCAGAACAAGCTGTGCAGCATCCTGTACCGGGACTTCGTGAACCTG
TTCCTGAGCAGCGAGACAACCCCCCGGAACCGGGACATCCTGCTGGAAGAGATGTTCGTGTGCGGCAGCA
TCGGCTACGAGAACTTCATCCAGTTCAGCATCCTGAGCCGGGTGCTGAGCTGGCAGCAGCCCAGCGGCTG
CTTCATCTCCAGCGGCAGCACCGACGGCAAGAGCAAGCACAAGAACACCAAGATCATGTTCCACGAGCGG
CACCCCCTGGTGGAACACAGACACGCCGATGGCTGCCTGAGCCACATGACCTCTGTGGCCGCTGCCGTGA
TGGGCCTGTACTTCAGAGCCTTCTTCATCCCCACCGGCTACGTGGACGGCTACCTGTCCGCCAGCATGCC
TATTATCTGGAAGGTGTTCCTCGTGCGGAGCTACACCAGCCTGCCCAAGCTGATCGAGGACGACAACAAC
CAGGACGGCAACAGCAACCAGGACATCTTCAACGCCTTCACCAACCGGCTGATCCACGTGAAGGGCAGCA
CCTACCTGCCCAGCGGCATCCCCTTCAGCCTGAGCTACAGCACCCACTTCAAGGATAAGCTGGACCTGAT
CAACTCTGGCGCGCCGTCGACCTCCATCACGGCCTATAAGAGTGAGGGGGAGTCAGCGGAGTTCTCCTTC
CCACTCAACCTTGGAGAGGAAAGCCTGCAGGGAGAGTTGAGATGGAAGGCAGAGAAGGCTCCTTCTTCCC
AGTCCTGGATCACCTTCTCCCTAAAGAACCAAAAGGTGTCTGTGCAGAAGTCTACTAGCAACCCCAAGTT
CCAGCTGTCCGAAACGCTCCCACTCACCCTTCAGATACCCCAGGTCTCCCTTCAGTTTGCTGGTTCTGGC
AACCTGACCCTGACTCTGGACAGAGGGATACTGTATCAGGAAGTGAACCTGGTGGTGATGAAAGTGACTC
AGCCCGACAGCAACACTTTGACCTGTGAGGTGATGGGACCCACCTCACCCAAGATGAGACTGATCTTGAA
GCAGGAGAATCAGGAGGCCAGGGTCTCCAGGCAGGAGAAAGTGATTCAAGTGCAGGCCCCTGAAGCAGGG
GTGTGGCAATGTCTACTGAGTGAAGGTGAAGAGGTCAAGATGGACTCCAAGATCCAGGTTTTATCCAAAG
GGTTGAATTCCGGCAGCCTGCACCACATCCTGGACGCCCAGAAGATGCTGTGGAACCACAGGGACAGGAA
CCTGCCTCCTCTGGCCCCTCTGGGCCCCCACCACCATCACCACCATTGAGTCTAGACACGTGATTAATTA
AGGATCCCCCGACCTCGACCTCTGGCTAATAAAGGAAATTTATTTTCATTGCAATAGTGTGTTGGAATTT
TTTGTGTCTCTCACTCGGAAGGACATATGGGAGGGCAAATCATTTGGTCGAGATCCCTCGGAGATCTCTA
GCTAGAGGATCGATCCCCGCCCCGGACGAACTAAACCTGACTACGACATCTCTGCCCCTTCTTCGCGGGG
CAGTGCATGTAATCCCTTCAGTTGGTTGGTACAACTTGCCAACTGGGCCCTGTTCCACATGTGACACGGG
GGGGGACCAAACACAAAGGGGTTCTCTGACTGTAGTTGACATCCTTATAAATGGATGTGCACATTTGCCA
ACACTGAGTGGCTTTCATCCTGGAGCAGACTTTGCAGTCTGTGGACTGCAACACAACATTGCCTTTATGT
GTAACTCTTGGCTGAAGCTCTTACACCAATGCTGGGGGACATGTACCTCCCAGGGGCCCAGGAAGACTAC
GGGAGGCTACACCAACGTCAATCAGAGGGGCCTGTGTAGCTACCGATAAGCGGACCCTCAAGAGGGCATT
AGCAATAGTGTTTATAAGGCCCCCTTGTTAACCCTAAACGGGTAGCATATGCTTCCCGGGTAGTAGTATA
TACTATCCAGACTAACCCTAATTCAATAGCATATGTTACCCAACGGGAAGCATATGCTATCGAATTAGGG
TTAGTAAAAGGGTCCTAAGGAACAGCGATATCTCCCACCCCATGAGCTGTCACGGTTTTATTTACATGGG
GTCAGGATTCCACGAGGGTAGTGAACCATTTTAGTCACAAGGGCAGTGGCTGAAGATCAAGGAGCGGGCA
GTGAACTCTCCTGAATCTTCGCCTGCTTCTTCATTCTCCTTCGTTTAGCTAATAGAATAACTGCTGAGTT
GTGAACAGTAAGGTGTATGTGAGGTGCTCGAAAACAAGGTTTCAGGTGACGCCCCCAGAATAAAATTTGG
ACGGGGGGTTCAGTGGTGGCATTGTGCTATGACACCAATATAACCCTCACAAACCCCTTGGGCAATAAAT
ACTAGTGTAGGAATGAAACATTCTGAATATCTTTAACAATAGAAATCCATGGGGTGGGGACAAGCCGTAA
AGACTGGATGTCCATCTCACACGAATTTATGGCTATGGGCAACACATAATCCTAGTGCAATATGATACTG
GGGTTATTAAGATGTGTCCCAGGCAGGGACCAAGACAGGTGAACCATGTTGTTACACTCTATTTGTAACA
AGGGGAAAGAGAGTGGACGCCGACAGCAGCGGACTCCACTGGTTGTCTCTAACACCCCCGAAAATTAAAC
GGGGCTCCACGCCAATGGGGCCCATAAACAAAGACAAGTGGCCACTCTTTTTTTTGAAATTGTGGAGTGG
GGGCACGCGTCAGCCCCCACACGCCGCCCTGCGGTTTTGGACTGTAAAATAAGGGTGTAATAACTTGGCT
GATTGTAACCCCGCTAACCACTGCGGTCAAACCACTTGCCCACAAAACCACTAATGGCACCCCGGGGAAT
ACCTGCATAAGTAGGTGGGCGGGCCAAGATAGGGGCGCGATTGCTGCGATCTGGAGGACAAATTACACAC
ACTTGCGCCTGAGCGCCAAGCACAGGGTTGTTGGTCCTCATATTCACGAGGTCGCTGAGAGCACGGTGGG
CTAATGTTGCCATGGGTAGCATATACTACCCAAATATCTGGATAGCATATGCTATCCTAATCTATATCTG
GGTAGCATAGGCTATCCTAATCTATATCTGGGTAGCATATGCTATCCTAATCTATATCTGGGTAGTATAT
GCTATCCTAATTTATATCTGGGTAGCATAGGCTATCCTAATCTATATCTGGGTAGCATATGCTATCCTAA
TCTATATCTGGGTAGTATATGCTATCCTAATCTGTATCCGGGTAGCATATGCTATCCTAATAGAGATTAG
GGTAGTATATGCTATCCTAATTTATATCTGGGTAGCATATACTACCCAAATATCTGGATAGCATATGCTA
TCCTAATCTATATCTGGGTAGCATATGCTATCCTAATCTATATCTGGGTAGCATAGGCTATCCTAATCTA
TATCTGGGTAGCATATGCTATCCTAATCTATATCTGGGTAGTATATGCTATCCTAATTTATATCTGGGTA
GCATAGGCTATCCTAATCTATATCTGGGTAGCATATGCTATCCTAATCTATATCTGGGTAGTATATGCTA
TCCTAATCTGTATCCGGGTAGCATATGCTATCCTCATGATAAGCTGTCAAACATGAGAATTTTCTTGAAG
ACGAAAGGGCCTCGTGATACGCCTATTTTTATAGGTTAATGTCATGATAATAATGGTTTCTTAGACGTCA
GGTGGCACTTTTCGGGGAAATGTGCGCGGAACCCCTATTTGTTTATTTTTCTAAATACATTCAAATATGT
ATCCGCTCATGAGACAATAACCCTGATAAATGCTTCAATAATATTGAAAAAGGAAGAGTATGAGTATTCA
ACATTTCCGTGTCGCCCTTATTCCCTTTTTTGCGGCATTTTGCCTTCCTGTTTTTGCTCACCCAGAAACG
CTGGTGAAAGTAAAAGATGCTGAAGATCAGTTGGGTGCACGAGTGGGTTACATCGAACTGGATCTCAACA
GCGGTAAGATCCTTGAGAGTTTTCGCCCCGAAGAACGTTTTCCAATGATGAGCACTTTTAAAGTTCTGCT
ATGTGGCGCGGTATTATCCCGTGTTGACGCCGGGCAAGAGCAACTCGGTCGCCGCATACACTATTCTCAG
AATGACTTGGTTGAGTACTCACCAGTCACAGAAAAGCATCTTACGGATGGCATGACAGTAAGAGAATTAT
GCAGTGCTGCCATAACCATGAGTGATAACACTGCGGCCAACTTACTTCTGACAACGATCGGAGGACCGAA
GGAGCTAACCGCTTTTTTGCACAACATGGGGGATCATGTAACTCGCCTTGATCGTTGGGAACCGGAGCTG
AATGAAGCCATACCAAACGACGAGCGTGACACCACGATGCCTGCAGCAATGGCAACAACGTTGCGCAAAC
TATTAACTGGCGAACTACTTACTCTAGCTTCCCGGCAACAATTAATAGACTGGATGGAGGCGGATAAAGT
TGCAGGACCACTTCTGCGCTCGGCCCTTCCGGCTGGCTGGTTTATTGCTGATAAATCTGGAGCCGGTGAG
CGTGGGTCTCGCGGTATCATTGCAGCACTGGGGCCAGATGGTAAGCCCTCCCGTATCGTAGTTATCTACA
CGACGGGGAGTCAGGCAACTATGGATGAACGAAATAGACAGATCGCTGAGATAGGTGCCTCACTGATTAA
GCATTGGTAACTGTCAGACCAAGTTTACTCATATATACTTTAGATTGATTTAAAACTTCATTTTTAATTT
AAAAGGATCTAGGTGAAGATCCTTTTTGATAATCTCATGACCAAAATCCCTTAACGTGAGTTTTCGTTCC
ACTGAGCGTCAGACCCCGTAGAAAAGATCAAAGGATCTTCTTGAGATCCTTTTTTTCTGCGCGTAATCTG
CTGCTTGCAAACAAAAAAACCACCGCTACCAGCGGTGGTTTGTTTGCCGGATCAAGAGCTACCAACTCTT
TTTCCGAAGGTAACTGGCTTCAGCAGAGCGCAGATACCAAATACTGTTCTTCTAGTGTAGCCGTAGTTAG
GCCACCACTTCAAGAACTCTGTAGCACCGCCTACATACCTCGCTCTGCTAATCCTGTTACCAGTGGCTGC
TGCCAGTGGCGATAAGTCGTGTCTTACCGGGTTGGACTCAAGACGATAGTTACCGGATAAGGCGCAGCGG
TCGGGCTGAACGGGGGGTTCGTGCACACAGCCCAGCTTGGAGCGAACGACCTACACCGAACTGAGATACC
TACAGCGTGAGCTATGAGAAAGCGCCACGCTTCCCGAAGGGAGAAAGGCGGACAGGTATCCGGTAAGCGG
CAGGGTCGGAACAGGAGAGCGCACGAGGGAGCTTCCAGGGGGAAACGCCTGGTATCTTTATAGTCCTGTC
GGGTTTCGCCACCTCTGACTTGAGCGTCGATTTTTGTGATGCTCGTCAGGGGGGCGGAGCCTATGGAAAA
ACGCCAGCAACGCGGCCTTTTTACGGTTCCTGGCCTTTTGCTGGCCTTTTGCTCACATGTTCTTTCCTGC
GTTATCCCCTGATTCTGTGGATAACCGTATTACCGCCTTTGAGTGAGCTGATACCGCTCGCCGCAGCCGA
ACGACCGAGCGCAGCGAGTCAGTGAGCGAGGAAGCGGAAGAGCGCCCAATACGCAAACCGCCTCTCCCCG
CGCGTTGGCCGATTCATTAATGCAGCTGGCACGACAGGTTTCCCGACTGGAAAGCGGGCAGTGAGCGCAA
CGCAATTAATGTGAGTTAGCTCACTCATTAGGCACCCCAGGCTTTACACTTTATGCTTCCGGCTCGTATG
TTGTGTGGAATTGTGAGCGGATAACAATTTCACACAGGAAACAGCTATGACCATGATTACGCCAAGCTCT
AGCTAGAGGTCGACCAATTCTCATGTTTGACAGCTTATCATCGCAGATCCGGGCAACGTTGTTGCCATTG
CTGCAGGCGCAGAACTGGTAGGTATGGAAGATCTATACATTGAATCAATATTGGCAATTAGCCATATTAG
TCATTGGTTATATAGCATAAATCAATATTGGCTATTGGCCATTGCATACGTTGTATCTATATCATAATAT
GTACATTTATATTGGCTCATGTCCAATATGACCGCCATGTTGACATTGATTATTGACTAGTTATTAATAG
TAATCAATTACGGGGTCATTAGTTCATAGCCCATATATGGAGTTCCGCGTTACATAACTTACGGTAAATG
GCCCGCCTGGCTGACCGCCCAACGACCCCCGCCCATTGACGTCAATAATGACGTATGTTCCCATAGTAAC
GCCAATAGGGACTTTCCATTGACGTCAATGGGTGGAGTATTTACGGTAAACTGCCCACTTGGCAGTACAT
CAAGTGTATCATATGCCAAGTCCGCCCCCTATTGACGTCAATGACGGTAAATGGCCCGCCTGGCATTATG
CCCAGTACATGACCTTACGGGACTTTCCTACTTGGCAGTACATCTACGTATTAGTCATCGCTATTACCAT
G
